Addgene plasmid #147484: pLNHA-C1-HsNot1iso1-del1844-2133-V1251R_S
Purpose: Mammalian Expression of HsNot1iso1-del1844-2133-V1251R
Depositing lab: Elisa Izaurralde. Depositing organization: Max Planck Institute for Developmental Biology. Publication: Structure and assembly of the NOT module of the human CCR4-NOT complex. Boland A, Chen Y, Raisch T, Jonas S, Kuzuoglu-Ozturk D, Wohlbold L, Weichenrieder O, Izaurralde E. Nat Struct Mol Biol. 2013 Nov;20(11):1289-97. doi: 10.1038/nsmb.2681. Epub 2013 Oct 13. PubMed 24121232.
Backbone
  Vector backbone: Unknown
  Vector type: Mammalian Expression
Growth in bacteria
  Bacterial resistance: Kanamycin, 50 μg/mL
  Growth temperature: 37°C
  Growth strain: DH5alpha
  Copy number: High Copy
Gene/Insert
  Gene/Insert name: HsNot1iso1-del1844-2133-V1251R (alt name: CNOT1 cloned from Kazusa clone: ORK10432)
  Species: H. sapiens (human)
  Mutation: Deletion of 5 AA compared to the sequence given by isoform 1 NM_016284.4.
  Entrez Gene: CNOT1 (a.k.a. AD-005, CDC39, HPE12, NOT1, NOT1H, VIBOS)
  Cloning method: Unknown
Terms and licenses: Academic/Nonprofit Terms; Industry Terms: Not Available to Industry
Depositor comments: Plasmids from this collection were made available to the research community and donated after the lab closed. Please note that the sequence provided by the depositing laboratory may be theoretical/predicted or based on Sanger sequencing results. There may be discrepancies between sequencing results obtained by Addgene and the depositor sequence. If an Addgene verified sequence is not available, please contact before placing your order to request that our lab fully sequence the plasmid.
How to cite: pLNHA-C1-HsNot1iso1-del1844-2133-V1251R_S was a gift from Elisa Izaurralde (Addgene plasmid # 147484 ; http://n2t.net/addgene:147484 ; RRID:Addgene_147484)
