[The description below was written by a language model from this plasmid's Addgene catalogue record and pLannotate feature annotations shown in this document.]
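Description:
pLNHA-C1-HsNot1iso1-del1844-2133-V1251R_S is a 10,395-nt mammalian expression plasmid encoding a modified form of human CNOT1, the scaffold subunit of the CCR4-NOT deadenylase complex. The catalogue lists the backbone as unknown. The feature layout shows a CMV-driven expression unit followed by an f1 ori, a NeoR/KanR cassette under tandem bacterial (AmpR) and SV40 promoters with an HSV TK poly(A) signal, and a high-copy ColE1/pUC origin. The aminoglycoside phosphotransferase gene provides kanamycin selection in E. coli and could in principle support G418 selection in mammalian cells. Several short annotated fragments (HIV-1 LTR, SV40 large T antigen, ble, bGH poly(A)) appear to be partial matches to vector sequence rather than functional elements.

The CMV enhancer/promoter, with a T7 promoter just downstream of it, drives a single fusion reading frame terminated by the SV40 poly(A) signal. At the N-terminus is a short fragment of bacteriophage lambda N protein, followed by an HA epitope sequence and then the CNOT1 coding region. This matches the "LNHA" in the plasmid name. The lambda N peptide binds boxB RNA hairpins, so fusions of this kind are typically used to tether a protein to a boxB-containing reporter mRNA, while HA allows detection or immunoprecipitation. The record itself states only mammalian expression as the purpose.

By its name, the insert is CNOT1 isoform 1 lacking residues 1844–2133 and carrying a V1251R substitution. It was cloned from a Kazusa cDNA and has a five-amino-acid deletion relative to the reference isoform. The functional consequences of these changes are not stated, though the associated study concerns the structure and assembly of the NOT module of the human CCR4-NOT complex. The depositor sequence may be theoretical or only partly verified.
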