Features (pLannotate 1.2.2; 18 found; start..end, strand, type, name):
     61..364     +  enhancer       CMV enhancer: human cytomegalovirus immediate early enhancer
    365..568     +  promoter       CMV promoter: human cytomegalovirus (CMV) immediate early promoter
    564..597     +  LTR            5' LTR (truncated) (fragment): truncated 5' long terminal repeat (LTR) from HIV-1
    613..631     +  promoter       T7 promoter: promoter for bacteriophage T7 RNA polymerase
    665..730     +  CDS            N (fragment): REGN_LAMBD - Experimental evidence at protein level: Swiss-Prot protein existence level 1. Plays a role as a transcriptional antitermination factor that allows the virus to initiate its lytic phase. Activates expression of the delayed viral early genes by modifying host RNA polymerase (RNAP) into a form that is resistant to termination signals. This antitermination function requires the host NusA protein which serves to stabilize the interaction between antitermination protein N and host RNA polymerase. From Escherichia phage lambda (Bacteriophage lambda).
    755..781     +  CDS            3xHA (fragment): three tandem HA epitope tags
    797..7039    +  CDS            CNOT1 (fragment): CNOT1_HUMAN - Also known as CDC39, KIAA1007, NOT1. Experimental evidence at protein level: Swiss-Prot protein existence level 1. Scaffolding component of the CCR4-NOT complex which is one of the major cellular mRNA deadenylases and is linked to various cellular processes including bulk mRNA degradation, miRNA-mediated repression, translational repression during translational initiation and general transcription regulation. Additional complex functions may be a consequence of its influence on mRNA expression. Its scaffolding function implies its interaction with the catalytic complex module and
   7043..7064    +  misc_feature   MCS (fragment): multiple cloning site
   7076..7160    +  CDS            large T antigen (fragment): large T antigen from SV40 (simian virus 40)
   7183..7304    +  polyA_signal   SV40 poly(A) signal: SV40 polyadenylation signal
   7338..7766    -  rep_origin     f1 ori (sequence partly withheld): f1 bacteriophage origin of replication; arrow indicates direction of (+) strand synthesis
   7793..7897    +  promoter       AmpR promoter: bla
   7899..8256    +  promoter       SV40 promoter: SV40 enhancer and early promoter
   8291..9085    +  CDS            NeoR/KanR: aminoglycoside phosphotransferase from Tn5; aph(3')-II (or nptII); confers resistance to neomycin, kanamycin, and G418 (Geneticin®)
   9106..9258    +  CDS            ble (fragment): BLE_KLEPN - Experimental evidence at protein level: Swiss-Prot protein existence level 1. Binding protein with a strong affinity to the bleomycin family of antibiotics. Binds to CL990; an antimitotic-antibiotic compound. From Klebsiella pneumoniae.
   9317..9364    +  polyA_signal   HSV TK poly(A) signal: herpes simplex virus thymidine kinase polyadenylation signal (Cole and Stacy, 1985)
   9455..9471    -  polyA_signal   bGH poly(A) signal (fragment): bovine growth hormone polyadenylation signal
   9693..10281   +  rep_origin     ori: high-copy-number ColE1/pMB1/pBR322/pUC origin of replication
>Addgene plasmid #147484 | pLNHA-C1-HsNot1iso1-del1844-2133-V1251R_S | depositor full sequence | sequence record 289931 | Full Sequence
TAGTTATTAATAGTAATCAATTACGGGGTCATTAGTTCATAGCCCATATATGGAGTTCCGCGTTACATAA
CTTACGGTAAATGGCCCGCCTGGCTGACCGCCCAACGACCCCCGCCCATTGACGTCAATAATGACGTATG
TTCCCATAGTAACGCCAATAGGGACTTTCCATTGACGTCAATGGGTGGAGTATTTACGGTAAACTGCCCA
CTTGGCAGTACATCAAGTGTATCATATGCCAAGTACGCCCCCTATTGACGTCAATGACGGTAAATGGCCC
GCCTGGCATTATGCCCAGTACATGACCTTATGGGACTTTCCTACTTGGCAGTACATCTACGTATTAGTCA
TCGCTATTACCATGGTGATGCGGTTTTGGCAGTACATCAATGGGCGTGGATAGCGGTTTGACTCACGGGG
ATTTCCAAGTCTCCACCCCATTGACGTCAATGGGAGTTTGTTTTGGCACCAAAATCAACGGGACTTTCCA
AAATGTCGTAACAACTCCGCCCCATTGACGCAAATGGGCGGTAGGCGTGTACGGTGGGAGGTCTATATAA
GCAGAGCTCTCTGGCTAACTAGAGAACCCACTGCTTACTGGCTTATCGAAATTAATACGACTCACTATAG
GGAGACCCAAGCTCTAGCGCTACCGGTCGCCACCATGGACGCACAAACACGACGACGTGAGCGTCGCGCT
GAGAAACAAGCTCAATGGAAAGCTGCAAACGGTGGATCTCCTCCACATATGGCTTACCCATACGATGTTC
CAGATTACGCTCCTCCATCTCGAGCTATGAATCTTGACTCGCTCTCGCTGGCCTTGTCTCAAATCAGCTA
CCTGGTGGACAATTTAACCAAGAAAAATTACCGAGCCAGCCAGCAGGAAATACAGCATATTGTGAATCGG
CACGGTCCTGAGGCAGACAGGCATTTATTACGCTGCCTATTTTCGCATGTGGATTTCAGTGGCGATGGTA
AAAGCAGTGGCAAAGATTTCCATCAGACTCAGTTTCTGATTCAGGAGTGTGCGTTGCTGATTACAAAGCC
AAATTTTATCTCGACGCTGTCCTATGCCATTGATAATCCATTGCACTATCAGAAGAGTTTAAAGCCTGCA
CCCCACTTATTTGCCCAGCTGAGTAAAGTGCTCAAATTAAGCAAAGTACAAGAGGTAATTTTTGGCCTTG
CCCTGTTGAATTCTTCCAGCTCAGATCTTAGAGGTTTCGCTGCCCAGTTTATCAAACAGAAGCTTCCAGA
TCTTCTGCGTTCTTACATTGACGCAGACGTCAGTGGAAATCAAGAAGGTGGCTTCCAAGATATAGCAATA
GAGGTCCTACACCTCCTCCTCTCCCATCTCCTCTTTGGGCAGAAGGGAGCCTTTGGAGTTGGACAAGAAC
AGATAGACGCTTTTCTTAAGACGCTGCGCAGAGATTTTCCCCAAGAACGCTGTCCCGTGGTGCTCGCACC
ACTTTTATACCCTGAAAAACGGGACATTCTAATGGACAGGATCCTGCCTGATTCCGGAGGGGTAGCTAAA
ACCATGATGGAGAGCTCTTTGGCTGATTTCATGCAAGAAGTAGGCTATGGCTTTTGTGCAAGTATTGAAG
AATGTCGCAATATAATCGTGCAGTTTGGTGTTCGGGAGGTCACAGCTGCCCAGGTTGCAAGGGTTTTGGG
AATGATGGCTCGAACTCATTCAGGATTAACAGATGGCATTCCATTACAGAGTATTTCTGCTCCGGGCAGT
GGGATCTGGAGTGATGGGAAAGATAAAAGTGATGGAGCACAGGCACACACATGGAATGTAGAAGTCTTGA
TTGACGTTCTTAAAGAACTGAATCCAAGTTTGAATTTCAAGGAAGTAACTTATGAACTGGACCATCCTGG
ATTTCAAATTCGTGACAGTAAAGGACTTCATAATGTGGTTTATGGCATTCAGAGGGGTTTGGGTATGGAA
GTGTTCCCAGTAGACCTCATATATAGACCTTGGAAACATGCTGAAGGCCAGCTCTCCTTCATTCAACATT
CCCTTATAAATCCAGAGATCTTCTGTTTTGCTGACTATCCCTGTCATACTGTTGCCACTGATATTCTGAA
AGCACCACCAGAGGATGACAATCGAGAAATTGCCACATGGAAGAGCTTGGATTTGATTGAATCTCTGCTG
AGGCTTGCAGAGGTTGGGCAGTATGAGCAAGTCAAACAGCTCTTCAGCTTCCCTATCAAACACTGTCCAG
ACATGCTGGTATTGGCCTTACTACAAATTAACACCTCTTGGCATACCTTGCGCCATGAACTTATCTCCAC
TCTGATGCCAATTTTCCTTGGAAACCATCCTAACTCAGCTATTATTTTGCACTATGCATGGCATGGGCAG
GGACAGTCTCCCTCAATTCGCCAACTTATCATGCATGCAATGGCAGAATGGTACATGAGAGGGGAGCAGT
ATGATCAGGCCAAATTGTCTCGAATACTTGATGTGGCCCAGGACTTGAAGGCCTTGTCAATGCTGCTAAA
TGGTACTCCATTTGCCTTTGTTATTGACCTTGCTGCACTTGCTTCACGTCGTGAATACCTCAAACTTGAT
AAGTGGCTCACAGATAAAATTCGAGAGCATGGGGAGCCTTTTATCCAGGCGTGTATGACTTTTTTAAAGA
GACGGTGTCCTTCTATTTTGGGCGGACTTGCCCCAGAAAAAGACCAGCCCAAAAGTGCTCAACTTCCTCC
AGAAACTTTGGCGACAATGTTGGCCTGTCTGCAAGCTTGTGCAGGGAGTGTTTCTCAGGAGCTATCAGAA
ACTATCCTCACCATGGTAGCCAATTGCAGTAATGTTATGAATAAGGCCAGACAACCACCACCTGGAGTTA
TGCCAAAAGGACGTCCTCCTAGTGCTAGCAGCTTAGATGCCATTTCTCCTGTTCAGATTGACCCTCTTGC
TGGAATGACATCTCTTAGTATAGGTGGTTCAGCTGCCCCTCACACCCAGAGTATGCAGGGTTTTCCTCCA
AATTTGGGTTCTGCATTCAGTACCCCTCAGTCACCAGCAAAAGCATTTCCACCCCTTTCAACCCCCAATC
AGACCACTGCATTCAGTGGTATTGGAGGACTTTCATCACAGCTTCCAGTAGGTGGTCTTGGCACAGGCAG
CCTGACTGGTATAGGAACTGGTGCTCTTGGACTCCCTGCAGTGAATAACGACCCTTTTGTACAGAGGAAA
CTGGGCACCTCTGGACTGAATCAGCCTACATTCCAGCAGACGGACTTGTCTCAGGTGTGGCCAGAGGCAA
ACCAGCACTTTAGTAAAGAGATAGATGATGAAGCAAACAGCTATTTCCAGCGAATATATAATCATCCACC
ACATCCAACCATGTCTGTTGATGAGGTATTAGAAATGCTGCAGAGATTTAAAGACTCTACTATAAAGAGG
GAACGAGAAGTATTTAACTGTATGCTAAGGAACTTGTTTGAAGAATATCGTTTTTTTCCCCAGTATCCTG
ATAAAGAGTTACATATAACAGCCTGCCTATTTGGTGGTATAATTGAGAAAGGACTGGTCACTTACATGGC
ACTAGGTCTGGCTCTACGATATGTTCTTGAAGCCTTACGCAAGCCTTTTGGATCCAAAATGTATTATTTC
GGGATTGCTGCACTAGATAGATTTAAAAACAGATTGAAGGACTATCCCCAGTATTGTCAGCATTTGGCTT
CTATCAGTCACTTTATGCAATTTCCACATCATTTACAGGAGTATATTGAGTATGGACAGCAGTCTAGAGA
TCCTCCTGTGAAAATGCAAGGCTCTATCACAACCCCTGGAAGTATTGCACTGGCTCAGGCCCAGGCTCAG
GCCCAGGTTCCAGCAAAAGCTCCTCTTGCTGGTCAAGTTAGCACTATGGTAACCACCTCAACAACTACCA
CTGTTGCTAAAACGGTTACGGTCACCAGGCCAACTGGAGTCAGCTTTAAGAAAGATGTGCCACCTTCTAT
TAATACTACAAATATAGATACGTTGCTTGTGGCCACAGATCAAACTGAGAGAATTGTGGAGCCCCCAGAA
AATATCCAGGAGAAAATTGCTTTTATTTTCAATAATCTCTCACAGTCAAATATGACACAAAAGGTTGAAG
AGCTAAAGGAAACGGTGAAAGAAGAATTTATGCCTTGGGTTTCACAGTATCTGGTTATGAAGAGAGTCAG
TATTGAGCCAAACTTTCATAGCCTGTATTCAAACTTCCTTGACACGCTGAAGAATCCTGAATTTAACAAG
ATGGTTCTGAATGAGACCTACAGAAACATTAAAGTGCTCCTGACCTCTGATAAAGCTGCAGCCAATTTCT
CAGATCGTTCTTTGCTGAAGAACTTGGGACATTGGCTAGGAATGATCACATTAGCTAAAAACAAACCCAT
CTTACACACTGACTTGGATGTGAAATCATTGCTGCTAGAGGCTTATGTTAAAGGACAACAAGAATTGCTC
TATGTAGTGCCCTTTGTTGCCAAAGTCTTAGAATCTAGCATTCGTAGTGTGCGTTTTAGGCCACCAAACC
CTTGGACAATGGCAATTATGAATGTATTAGCTGAGCTACATCAGGAGCATGACTTAAAGTTAAACTTGAA
GTTTGAAATCGAGGTTCTCTGCAAGAACCTTGCATTAGACATCAATGAGCTAAAACCTGGAAACCTCCTA
AAGGATAAAGATCGCCTGAAGAATTTAGATGAGCAACTCTCTGCTCCAAAGAAAGATGTCAAGCAGCCAG
AAGAACTCCCTCCCATCACAACCACAACAACTTCTACTACACCAGCTACCAACACCACTTGTACAGCCAC
GGTTCCACCACAGCCACAGTACAGCTACCACGACATCAATGTCTATTCCCTTGCGGGCTTGGCACCACAC
ATTACTCTAAATCCAACAATTCCCTTGTTTCAGGCCCATCCACAGTTGAAGCAGTGTGTGCGTCAGGCAA
TTGAACGGGCTGTCCAGGAGCTGGTCCATCCTGTGGTGGATCGATCAATTAAGATTGCCATGACTACTTG
TGAGCAAATAGTCAGGAAGGATTTTGCCCTGGATTCGGAGGAATCTCGAATGCGAATAGCAGCTCATCAC
ATGATGCGTAACTTGACAGCTGGAATGGCTATGATTACATGCAGGGAACCTTTGCTCATGAGCATATCTA
CCAACTTAAAAAACAGTTTTGCCTCAGCCCTTCGTACTGCTTCCCCACAACAAAGAGAAATGATGGATCA
GGCAGCTGCTCAATTAGCTCAGGACAATTGTGAGTTGGCTTGCTGTTTTATTCAGAAGACTGCAGTAGAA
AAAGCAGGCCCTGAGATGGACAAGAGATTAGCAACTGAATTTGAGCTGAGAAAACATGCTAGGCAAGAAG
GACGCAGATACTGTGATCCTGTTGTTTTAACATATCAAGCTGAACGGATGCCAGAGCAAATCAGGCTGAA
AGTTGGTGGTGTGGACCCAAAGCAGTTGGCTGTTTACGAAGAGTTTGCACGCAATGTTCCTGGCTTCTTA
CCTACAAATGACTTAAGTCAGCCCACGGGATTTTTAGCCCAGCCCATGAAGCAAGCTTGGGCAACAGATG
ATGTAGCTCAGATTTATGATAAGTGTATTACAGAACTGGAGCAACATCTACATGCCATCCCACCAACTTT
GGCCATGAACCCTCAAGCTCAGGCTCTTCGAAGTCTCTTGGAGGTTGTAGTTTTATCTCGAAACTCTCGG
GATGCCATAGCTGCTCTTGGATTGCTCCAAAAGGCTGTAGAGGGCTTACTAGATGCCACAAGTGGTGCTG
ATGCTGACCTTCTGCTGCGCTACAGGGAATGCCACCTCTTGGTCCTAAAAGCTCTGCAGGATGGCCGGGC
ATATGGGTCTCCATGGTGCAACAAACAGATCACAAGGTGCCTAATTGAATGTCGAGATGAATATAAATAT
AATGTGGAGGCTGTGGAGCTGCTAATTCGCAATCATTTGGTTAATATGCAGCAGTATGATCTTCACCTAG
CGCAGTCAATGGAGAATGGCTTAAACTACATGGCTGTGGCATTTGCTATGCAGTTAGTAAAAATCCTGCT
GGTGGATGAAAGGAGTGTTGCTCATGTTACTGAGGCAGATCTGTTCCACACCATTGAAACCCTCATGAGG
ATTAATGCTCATTCCAGAGGCAATGCTCCAGAAGGATTGCCCCAGCTGATGGAAGTAGTGCGATCCAACT
ATGAAGCAATGATTGATCGTGCTCATGGAGGCCCAAACTTTATGATGCATTCTGGGATCTCTCAAGCCTC
AGAGTATGATAGTGCCTTTCCAAGAAACATGAGGCTCCCCGACCCATTCACTCCTAATCTAAAGGTGGAC
ATGTTGAGTGAAATTAACATTGCTCCCCGGATTCTCACCAATTTCACTGGAGTAATGCCACCTCAGTTCA
AAAAGGATTTGGATTCCTATCTTAAAACTCGATCACCAGTCACTTTCCTGTCTGATCTGCGCAGCAACCT
ACAGGTATCCAATGAACCTGGGAATCGCTACAACCTCCAGCTCATCAATGCACTGGTGCTCTATGTCGGG
ACTCAGGCCATTGCGCACATCCACAACAAGGGCAGCACACCTTCAATGAGCACCATCACTCACTCAGCAC
ACATGGATATCTTCCAGAATTTGGCTGTGGACTTGGACACTGAGGGTCGCTATCTCTTTTTGAATGCAAT
TGCAAATCAGCTCCGGTACCCAAATAGCCACACTCACTACTTCAGTTGCACCATGCTGTACCTTTTTGCA
GAGGCCAATACGGAAGCCATCCAAGAACAGATCACAAGAGTTCTCTTGGAACGGTTGATTGTAAATAGGC
CACATCCTTGGGGTCTTCTTATTACCTTCATTGAGCTGATTAAAAACCCAGCGTTTAAGTTCTGGAACCA
TGAATTTGTACACTGTGCCCCAGAAATCGAAAAGTTATTCCAGTCGGTCGCACAGTGCTGCATGGGACAG
AAGCAGGCCCAGCAAGTAATGGAAGGGACAGGTGCCAGTTAGCCGCGGGCCCGGGATCCACCGGATCTAG
ATAACTGATCATAATCAGCCATACCACATTTGTAGAGGTTTTACTTGCTTTAAAAAACCTCCCACACCTC
CCCCTGAACCTGAAACATAAAATGAATGCAATTGTTGTTGTTAACTTGTTTATTGCAGCTTATAATGGTT
ACAAATAAAGCAATAGCATCACAAATTTCACAAATAAAGCATTTTTTTCACTGCATTCTAGTTGTGGTTT
GTCCAAACTCATCAATGTATCTTAACGCGTAAATTGTAAGCGTTAATATTTTGTTAAAATTCGCGTTAAA
TTTTTGTTAAATCAGCTCATTTTTTAACCAATAGGCCGAAATCGGCAAAATCCCTTATAAATCAAAAGAA
TAGACCGAGATAGGGT
[37 nt withheld, positions 7437-7473]
AAAGAACGTGGACTCCAACGTCAAAGG
[49 nt withheld, positions 7501-7549]
T
[91 nt withheld, positions 7551-7641]
G
[124 nt withheld, positions 7643-7766]
CAGGTGGCACTTTTCGGGGAAATGTGCGCGGAACCCCTATTTGTTTATTTTTCTAAATACATTCAAATAT
GTATCCGCTCATGAGACAATAACCCTGATAAATGCTTCAATAATATTGAAAAAGGAAGAGTCCTGAGGCG
GAAAGAACCAGCTGTGGAATGTGTGTCAGTTAGGGTGTGGAAAGTCCCCAGGCTCCCCAGCAGGCAGAAG
TATGCAAAGCATGCATCTCAATTAGTCAGCAACCAGGTGTGGAAAGTCCCCAGGCTCCCCAGCAGGCAGA
AGTATGCAAAGCATGCATCTCAATTAGTCAGCAACCATAGTCCCGCCCCTAACTCCGCCCATCCCGCCCC
TAACTCCGCCCAGTTCCGCCCATTCTCCGCCCCATGGCTGACTAATTTTTTTTATTTATGCAGAGGCCGA
GGCCGCCTCGGCCTCTGAGCTATTCCAGAAGTAGTGAGGAGGCTTTTTTGGAGGCCTAGGCTTTTGCAAA
GATCGATCAAGAGACAGGATGAGGATCGTTTCGCATGATTGAACAAGATGGATTGCACGCAGGTTCTCCG
GCCGCTTGGGTGGAGAGGCTATTCGGCTATGACTGGGCACAACAGACAATCGGCTGCTCTGATGCCGCCG
TGTTCCGGCTGTCAGCGCAGGGGCGCCCGGTTCTTTTTGTCAAGACCGACCTGTCCGGTGCCCTGAATGA
ACTGCAAGACGAGGCAGCGCGGCTATCGTGGCTGGCCACGACGGGCGTTCCTTGCGCAGCTGTGCTCGAC
GTTGTCACTGAAGCGGGAAGGGACTGGCTGCTATTGGGCGAAGTGCCGGGGCAGGATCTCCTGTCATCTC
ACCTTGCTCCTGCCGAGAAAGTATCCATCATGGCTGATGCAATGCGGCGGCTGCATACGCTTGATCCGGC
TACCTGCCCATTCGACCACCAAGCGAAACATCGCATCGAGCGAGCACGTACTCGGATGGAAGCCGGTCTT
GTCGATCAGGATGATCTGGACGAAGAGCATCAGGGGCTCGCGCCAGCCGAACTGTTCGCCAGGCTCAAGG
CGAGCATGCCCGACGGCGAGGATCTCGTCGTGACCCATGGCGATGCCTGCTTGCCGAATATCATGGTGGA
AAATGGCCGCTTTTCTGGATTCATCGACTGTGGCCGGCTGGGTGTGGCGGACCGCTATCAGGACATAGCG
TTGGCTACCCGTGATATTGCTGAAGAGCTTGGCGGCGAATGGGCTGACCGCTTCCTCGTGCTTTACGGTA
TCGCCGCTCCCGATTCGCAGCGCATCGCCTTCTATCGCCTTCTTGACGAGTTCTTCTGAGCGGGACTCTG
GGGTTCGAAATGACCGACCAAGCGACGCCCAACCTGCCATCACGAGATTTCGATTCCACCGCCGCCTTCT
ATGAAAGGTTGGGCTTCGGAATCGTTTTCCGGGACGCCGGCTGGATGATCCTCCAGCGCGGGGATCTCAT
GCTGGAGTTCTTCGCCCACCCTAGGGGGAGGCTAACTGAAACACGGAAGGAGACAATACCGGAAGGAACC
CGCGCTATGACGGCAATAAAAAGACAGAATAAAACGCACGGTGTTGGGTCGTTTGTTCATAAACGCGGGG
TTCGGTCCCAGGGCTGGCACTCTGTCGATACCCCACCGAGACCCCATTGGGGCCAATACGCCCGCGTTTC
TTCCTTTTCCCCACCCCACCCCCCAAGTTCGGGTGAAGGCCCAGGGCTCGCAGCCAACGTCGGGGCGGCA
GGCCCTGCCATAGCCTCAGGTTACTCATATATACTTTAGATTGATTTAAAACTTCATTTTTAATTTAAAA
GGATCTAGGTGAAGATCCTTTTTGATAATCTCATGACCAAAATCCCTTAACGTGAGTTTTCGTTCCACTG
AGCGTCAGACCCCGTAGAAAAGATCAAAGGATCTTCTTGAGATCCTTTTTTTCTGCGCGTAATCTGCTGC
TTGCAAACAAAAAAACCACCGCTACCAGCGGTGGTTTGTTTGCCGGATCAAGAGCTACCAACTCTTTTTC
CGAAGGTAACTGGCTTCAGCAGAGCGCAGATACCAAATACTGTCCTTCTAGTGTAGCCGTAGTTAGGCCA
CCACTTCAAGAACTCTGTAGCACCGCCTACATACCTCGCTCTGCTAATCCTGTTACCAGTGGCTGCTGCC
AGTGGCGATAAGTCGTGTCTTACCGGGTTGGACTCAAGACGATAGTTACCGGATAAGGCGCAGCGGTCGG
GCTGAACGGGGGGTTCGTGCACACAGCCCAGCTTGGAGCGAACGACCTACACCGAACTGAGATACCTACA
GCGTGAGCTATGAGAAAGCGCCACGCTTCCCGAAGGGAGAAAGGCGGACAGGTATCCGGTAAGCGGCAGG
GTCGGAACAGGAGAGCGCACGAGGGAGCTTCCAGGGGGAAACGCCTGGTATCTTTATAGTCCTGTCGGGT
TTCGCCACCTCTGACTTGAGCGTCGATTTTTGTGATGCTCGTCAGGGGGGCGGAGCCTATGGAAAAACGC
CAGCAACGCGGCCTTTTTACGGTTCCTGGCCTTTTGCTGGCCTTTTGCTCACATGTTCTTTCCTGCGTTA
TCCCCTGATTCTGTGGATAACCGTATTACCGCCATGCAT
